Addgene plasmid #90721: KIF2A D8.2 gRNA
Purpose: 3rd generation lentiviral gRNA plasmid targeting human KIF2A
Depositing lab: Iain Cheeseman. Depositing organization: Whitehead Institute for Biomedical Research. Publication: Large-Scale Analysis of CRISPR/Cas9 Cell-Cycle Knockouts Reveals the Diversity of p53-Dependent Responses to Cell-Cycle Defects. McKinley KL, Cheeseman IM. Dev Cell. 2017 Feb 27;40(4):405-420.e2. doi: 10.1016/j.devcel.2017.01.012. Epub 2017 Feb 16. PubMed 28216383.
Backbone
  Vector backbone: pLenti-sgRNA
  Backbone manufacturer: Eric Lander & David Sabatini labs (Addgene plasmid #71409)
  Backbone size w/o insert (bp): 9151
  Vector type: Lentiviral, CRISPR
  Selectable markers: Puromycin
Growth in bacteria
  Bacterial resistance: Ampicillin, 100 μg/mL
  Growth temperature: 37°C
  Growth strain: NEB Stable
  Copy number: Unknown
Gene/Insert
  Gene/Insert name: KIF2A (Guide Designation D8.2) (alt name: pKMKO series)
  gRNA/shRNA sequence: CACCgTGGTTGGTTCAGCACGTGCA
  Species: H. sapiens (human)
  Promoter: U6
  Cloning method: Restriction Enzyme; 5′ cloning site BsmBI (destroyed during cloning); 3′ cloning site BsmBI (destroyed during cloning)
  Sequencing primers: 5′ hU6-F (5'-GAGGGCCTATTTCCCATGATT-3'); 3′ EF1a-R (5'-CACGGCGACTACTGCACTTA-3')
Terms and licenses: Academic/Nonprofit Terms; Industry Terms: Not Available to Industry
Depositor comments: Please note that gRNA target sequence listed is not strictly the 20nt spacer sequence, but also contains the 5' BsmBI overhang. For more information about knockout human cell lines generated using this plasmid, please see http://cellcycleknockouts.wi.mit.edu/ .
How to cite: KIF2A D8.2 gRNA was a gift from Iain Cheeseman (Addgene plasmid # 90721 ; http://n2t.net/addgene:90721 ; RRID:Addgene_90721)
