[The description below was written by a language model from this plasmid's Addgene catalogue record and pLannotate feature annotations shown in this document.]
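Description:
KIF2A D8.2 gRNA is a third-generation lentiviral CRISPR guide plasmid built on the pLenti-sgRNA backbone, carrying a single guide RNA directed against human KIF2A. It is propagated in E. coli through a high-copy ColE1/pUC-type origin with ampicillin selection (AmpR/β-lactamase). The backbone also retains an f1 origin, an SV40 origin and poly(A) signal, and remnants of lac, T3 and T7 elements. The catalogue lists the empty backbone at 9,151 bp, whereas the sequenced plasmid is 7,302 nt. This would be consistent with loss of a stuffer fragment when the guide oligos were ligated between two BsmBI sites, both destroyed in cloning, although the record does not say so explicitly.

The viral cassette begins with an RSV promoter fused to a truncated HIV-1 5' LTR, which makes genomic RNA transcription Tat-independent. It is followed by the Ψ packaging signal with a gag fragment and then the RRE for Rev-dependent export. It ends in a ΔU3 self-inactivating 3' LTR. Within this cassette, a human U6 RNA polymerase III promoter drives the KIF2A spacer joined to the S. pyogenes guide scaffold (annotated as a tracrRNA fragment). Downstream, after a cPPT/CTS element, an EF-1α core promoter expresses puromycin N-acetyltransferase for selection of transduced mammalian cells, and a WPRE enhances transcript expression. No Cas9 is annotated in the plasmid, so the nuclease must be supplied separately.

The plasmid belongs to a guide series (pKMKO) used in a large-scale analysis of CRISPR/Cas9 knockouts of cell-cycle genes in human cells. The depositor notes that the listed guide sequence includes the 5' BsmBI overhang in addition to the spacer itself.
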