Features (pLannotate 1.2.2; 27 found; start..end, strand, type, name):
     94..115     +  protein_bind   CAP binding site: CAP binding activates transcription in the presence of cAMP. E. coli catabolite activator protein
    130..160     +  promoter       lac promoter: promoter for the E. coli lac operon
    168..184     +  protein_bind   lac operator: The lac repressor binds to the lac operator to inhibit transcription in E. coli. This inhibition can be relieved by adding lactose or isopropyl-β-D-thiogalactopyranoside (IPTG). lac repressor encoded by lacI
    229..247     +  promoter       T3 promoter: promoter for bacteriophage T3 RNA polymerase
    275..501     +  promoter       RSV promoter: Rous sarcoma virus enhancer/promoter
    502..682     +  LTR            5' LTR (truncated): truncated 5' long terminal repeat (LTR) from HIV-1
    729..854     +  misc_feature   HIV-1 Ψ: packaging signal of human immunodeficiency virus type 1
    838..1201    +  CDS            HIV-1 gag (fragment): gag protein from human immunodeficiency virus 1; gag
   1347..1580    +  misc_feature   RRE: The Rev response element (RRE) of HIV-1 allows for Rev-dependent mRNA export from the nucleus to the cytoplasm.
   1957..1983    +  CDS            Rev (fragment): human immunodeficiency virus 1 (HIV-1) Rev protein; rev; enhances nuclear export of unspliced and incompletely spliced viral mRNAs
   1987..2227    +  promoter       U6 promoter: RNA polymerase III promoter for human U6 snRNA
   2275..2342    +  misc_RNA       tracrRNA (fragment): trans-activating CRISPR RNA for the Streptococcus pyogenes CRISPR/Cas9 system
   2391..2508    +  misc_feature   cPPT/CTS: central polypurine tract and central termination sequence of HIV-1
   2577..2788    +  promoter       EF-1α core promoter: core promoter for human elongation factor EF-1α
   2814..3413    +  CDS            PuroR (fragment): puromycin N-acetyltransferase; pac from Streptomyces; confers resistance to puromycin
   3429..4017    +  misc_feature   WPRE: woodchuck hepatitis virus posttranscriptional regulatory element
   4068..4087    +  misc_feature   cPPT/CTS (fragment): central polypurine tract and central termination sequence of HIV-1
   4089..4322    +  LTR            3' LTR (ΔU3): self-inactivating 3' long terminal repeat (LTR) from HIV-1
   4400..4521    +  polyA_signal   SV40 poly(A) signal: SV40 polyadenylation signal
   4561..4696    +  rep_origin     SV40 ori: SV40 origin of replication
   4717..4735    -  promoter       T7 promoter: promoter for bacteriophage T7 RNA polymerase
   4743..4898    +  CDS            lacZα (fragment): LacZα fragment of β-galactosidase; lacZ fragment
   4903..5331    +  rep_origin     f1 ori (sequence partly withheld): f1 bacteriophage origin of replication; arrow indicates direction of (+) strand synthesis
   5384..5488    +  promoter       AmpR promoter: bla
   5489..6349    +  CDS            AmpR: β-lactamase; bla; confers resistance to ampicillin, carbenicillin, and related antibiotics
   6520..7108    +  rep_origin     ori: high-copy-number ColE1/pMB1/pBR322/pUC origin of replication
   7291..81      +  CDS            lacI (fragment) (across the origin): lac repressor; lacI; The lac repressor binds to the lac operator to inhibit transcription in E. coli. This inhibition can be relieved by adding lactose or isopropyl-β-D-thiogalactopyranoside (IPTG).
>Addgene plasmid #90721 | KIF2A D8.2 gRNA | addgene full sequence | sequence record 183224 | Addgene NGS Result
CAAACCGCCTCTCCCCGCGCGTTGGCCGATTCATTAATGCAGCTGGCACGACAGGTTTCCCGACTGGAAA
GCGGGCAGTGAGCGCAACGCAATTAATGTGAGTTAGCTCACTCATTAGGCACCCCAGGCTTTACACTTTA
TGCTTCCGGCTCGTATGTTGTGTGGAATTGTGAGCGGATAACAATTTCACACAGGAAACAGCTATGACCA
TGATTACGCCAAGCGCGCAATTAACCCTCACTAAAGGGAACAAAAGCTGGAGCTGCAAGCTTAATGTAGT
CTTATGCAATACTCTTGTAGTCTTGCAACATGGTAACGATGAGTTAGCAACATGCCTTACAAGGAGAGAA
AAAGCACCGTGCATGCCGATTGGTGGAAGTAAGGTGGTACGATCGTGCCTTATTAGGAAGGCAACAGACG
GGTCTGACATGGATTGGACGAACCACTGAATTGCCGCATTGCAGAGATATTGTATTTAAGTGCCTAGCTC
GATACATAAACGGGTCTCTCTGGTTAGACCAGATCTGAGCCTGGGAGCTCTCTGGCTAACTAGGGAACCC
ACTGCTTAAGCCTCAATAAAGCTTGCCTTGAGTGCTTCAAGTAGTGTGTGCCCGTCTGTTGTGTGACTCT
GGTAACTAGAGATCCCTCAGACCCTTTTAGTCAGTGTGGAAAATCTCTAGCAGTGGCGCCCGAACAGGGA
CTTGAAAGCGAAAGGGAAACCAGAGGAGCTCTCTCGACGCAGGACTCGGCTTGCTGAAGCGCGCACGGCA
AGAGGCGAGGGGCGGCGACTGGTGAGTACGCCAAAAATTTTGACTAGCGGAGGCTAGAAGGAGAGAGATG
GGTGCGAGAGCGTCAGTATTAAGCGGGGGAGAATTAGATCGCGATGGGAAAAAATTCGGTTAAGGCCAGG
GGGAAAGAAAAAATATAAATTAAAACATATAGTATGGGCAAGCAGGGAGCTAGAACGATTCGCAGTTAAT
CCTGGCCTGTTAGAAACATCAGAAGGCTGTAGACAAATACTGGGACAGCTACAACCATCCCTTCAGACAG
GATCAGAAGAACTTAGATCATTATATAATACAGTAGCAACCCTCTATTGTGTGCATCAAAGGATAGAGAT
AAAAGACACCAAGGAAGCTTTAGACAAGATAGAGGAAGAGCAAAACAAAAGTAAGACCACCGCACAGCAA
GCGGCCGCTGATCTTCAGACCTGGAGGAGGAGATATGAGGGACAATTGGAGAAGTGAATTATATAAATAT
AAAGTAGTAAAAATTGAACCATTAGGAGTAGCACCCACCAAGGCAAAGAGAAGAGTGGTGCAGAGAGAAA
AAAGAGCAGTGGGAATAGGAGCTTTGTTCCTTGGGTTCTTGGGAGCAGCAGGAAGCACTATGGGCGCAGC
GTCAATGACGCTGACGGTACAGGCCAGACAATTATTGTCTGGTATAGTGCAGCAGCAGAACAATTTGCTG
AGGGCTATTGAGGCGCAACAGCATCTGTTGCAACTCACAGTCTGGGGCATCAAGCAGCTCCAGGCAAGAA
TCCTGGCTGTGGAAAGATACCTAAAGGATCAACAGCTCCTGGGGATTTGGGGTTGCTCTGGAAAACTCAT
TTGCACCACTGCTGTGCCTTGGAATGCTAGTTGGAGTAATAAATCTCTGGAACAGATTTGGAATCACACG
ACCTGGATGGAGTGGGACAGAGAAATTAACAATTACACAAGCTTAATACACTCCTTAATTGAAGAATCGC
AAAACCAGCAAGAAAAGAATGAACAAGAATTATTGGAATTAGATAAATGGGCAAGTTTGTGGAATTGGTT
TAACATAACAAATTGGCTGTGGTATATAAAATTATTCATAATGATAGTAGGAGGCTTGGTAGGTTTAAGA
ATAGTTTTTGCTGTACTTTCTATAGTGAATAGAGTTAGGCAGGGATATTCACCATTATCGTTTCAGACCC
ACCTCCCAACCCCGAGGGGACCCAGAGAGGGCCTATTTCCCATGATTCCTTCATATTTGCATATACGATA
CAAGGCTGTTAGAGAGATAATTAGAATTAATTTGACTGTAAACACAAAGATATTAGTACAAAATACGTGA
CGTAGAAAGTAATAATTTCTTGGGTAGTTTGCAGTTTTAAAATTATGTTTTAAAATGGACTATCATATGC
TTACCGTAACTTGAAAGTATTTCGATTTCTTGGCTTTATATATCTTGTGGAAAGGACGAAACACCGTGGT
TGGTTCAGCACGTGCAGTTTAAGAGCTATGCTGGAAACAGCATAGCAAGTTTAAATAAGGCTAGTCCGTT
ATCAACTTGAAAAAGTGGCACCGAGTCGGTGCTTTTTTTGAATTCTAGATCTTGAGACAAATGGCAGTAT
TCATCCACAATTTTAAAAGAAAAGGGGGGATTGGGGGGTACAGTGCAGGGGAAAGAATAGTAGACATAAT
AGCAACAGACATACAAACTAAAGAATTACAAAAACAAATTACAAAAATTCAAAATTTTCGGGTTTATTAC
AGGGACAGCAGAGATCCACTTTGGCGCCGGCTCGAGTGGCTCCGGTGCCCGTCAGTGGGCAGAGCGCACA
TCGCCCACAGTCCCCGAGAAGTTGGGGGGAGGGGTCGGCAATTGAACCGGTGCCTAGAGAAGGTGGCGCG
GGGTAAACTGGGAAAGTGATGTCGTGTACTGGCTCCGCCTTTTTCCCGAGGGTGGGGGAGAACCGTATAT
AAGTGCAGTAGTCGCCGTGAACGTTCTTTTTCGCAACGGGTTTGCCGCCAGAACACAGGTGTCGTGACGC
GGGATCCGCCACCATGACCGAGTACAAGCCCACGGTGCGCCTCGCCACCCGCGACGACGTCCCCAGGGCC
GTACGCACCCTCGCCGCCGCGTTCGCCGACTACCCCGCCACGCGCCACACCGTCGATCCGGACCGCCACA
TCGAGCGGGTCACCGAGCTGCAAGAACTCTTCCTCACGCGCGTCGGGCTCGACATCGGCAAGGTGTGGGT
CGCGGACGACGGCGCCGCGGTGGCGGTCTGGACCACGCCGGAGAGCGTCGAAGCGGGGGCGGTGTTCGCC
GAGATCGGCCCGCGCATGGCCGAGTTGAGCGGTTCCCGGCTGGCCGCGCAGCAACAGATGGAAGGCCTCC
TGGCGCCGCACCGGCCCAAGGAGCCCGCGTGGTTCCTGGCCACCGTCGGAGTCTCGCCCGACCACCAGGG
CAAGGGTCTGGGCAGCGCCGTCGTGCTCCCCGGAGTGGAGGCGGCCGAGCGCGCCGGGGTGCCCGCCTTC
CTGGAGACCTCCGCGCCCCGCAACCTCCCCTTCTACGAGCGGCTCGGCTTCACCGTCACCGCCGACGTCG
AGGTGCCCGAAGGACCGCGCACCTGGTGCATGACCCGCAAGCCCGGTGCCTGAACGCGTTAAGTCGACAA
TCAACCTCTGGATTACAAAATTTGTGAAAGATTGACTGGTATTCTTAACTATGTTGCTCCTTTTACGCTA
TGTGGATACGCTGCTTTAATGCCTTTGTATCATGCTATTGCTTCCCGTATGGCTTTCATTTTCTCCTCCT
TGTATAAATCCTGGTTGCTGTCTCTTTATGAGGAGTTGTGGCCCGTTGTCAGGCAACGTGGCGTGGTGTG
CACTGTGTTTGCTGACGCAACCCCCACTGGTTGGGGCATTGCCACCACCTGTCAGCTCCTTTCCGGGACT
TTCGCTTTCCCCCTCCCTATTGCCACGGCGGAACTCATCGCCGCCTGCCTTGCCCGCTGCTGGACAGGGG
CTCGGCTGTTGGGCACTGACAATTCCGTGGTGTTGTCGGGGAAATCATCGTCCTTTCCTTGGCTGCTCGC
CTGTGTTGCCACCTGGATTCTGCGCGGGACGTCCTTCTGCTACGTCCCTTCGGCCCTCAATCCAGCGGAC
CTTCCTTCCCGCGGCCTGCTGCCGGCTCTGCGGCCTCTTCCGCGTCTTCGCCTTCGCCCTCAGACGAGTC
GGATCTCCCTTTGGGCCGCCTCCCCGCGTCGACTTTAAGACCAATGACTTACAAGGCAGCTGTAGATCTT
AGCCACTTTTTAAAAGAAAAGGGGGGACTGGAAGGGCTAATTCACTCCCAACGAAGACAAGATCTGCTTT
TTGCTTGTACTGGGTCTCTCTGGTTAGACCAGATCTGAGCCTGGGAGCTCTCTGGCTAACTAGGGAACCC
ACTGCTTAAGCCTCAATAAAGCTTGCCTTGAGTGCTTCAAGTAGTGTGTGCCCGTCTGTTGTGTGACTCT
GGTAACTAGAGATCCCTCAGACCCTTTTAGTCAGTGTGGAAAATCTCTAGCAGTACGTATAGTAGTTCAT
GTCATCTTATTATTCAGTATTTATAACTTGCAAAGAAATGAATATCAGAGAGTGAGAGGAACTTGTTTAT
TGCAGCTTATAATGGTTACAAATAAAGCAATAGCATCACAAATTTCACAAATAAAGCATTTTTTTCACTG
CATTCTAGTTGTGGTTTGTCCAAACTCATCAATGTATCTTATCATGTCTGGCTCTAGCTATCCCGCCCCT
AACTCCGCCCATCCCGCCCCTAACTCCGCCCAGTTCCGCCCATTCTCCGCCCCATGGCTGACTAATTTTT
TTTATTTATGCAGAGGCCGAGGCCGCCTCGGCCTCTGAGCTATTCCAGAAGTAGTGAGGAGGCTTTTTTG
GAGGCCTAGGGACGTACCCAATTCGCCCTATAGTGAGTCGTATTACGCGCGCTCACTGGCCGTCGTTTTA
CAACGTCGTGACTGGGAAAACCCTGGCGTTACCCAACTTAATCGCCTTGCAGCACATCCCCCTTTCGCCA
GCTGGCGTAATAGCGAAGAGGCCCGCACCGATCGCCCTTCCCAACAGTTGCGCAGCCTGAATGGCGAATG
GG
[124 nt withheld, positions 4903-5026]
C
[91 nt withheld, positions 5028-5118]
A
[49 nt withheld, positions 5120-5168]
CCTTTGACGTTGGAGTCCACGTTCTTT
[37 nt withheld, positions 5196-5232]
ACCCTATCTCGGTCTATTCTTTTGATTTATAAGGGATTTTGCCGATTTCGGCCTATTGGTTAAAAAATGA
GCTGATTTAACAAAAATTTAACGCGAATTTTAACAAAATATTAACGCTTACAATTTAGGTGGCACTTTTC
GGGGAAATGTGCGCGGAACCCCTATTTGTTTATTTTTCTAAATACATTCAAATATGTATCCGCTCATGAG
ACAATAACCCTGATAAATGCTTCAATAATATTGAAAAAGGAAGAGTATGAGTATTCAACATTTCCGTGTC
GCCCTTATTCCCTTTTTTGCGGCATTTTGCCTTCCTGTTTTTGCTCACCCAGAAACGCTGGTGAAAGTAA
AAGATGCTGAAGATCAGTTGGGTGCACGAGTGGGTTACATCGAACTGGATCTCAACAGCGGTAAGATCCT
TGAGAGTTTTCGCCCCGAAGAACGTTTTCCAATGATGAGCACTTTTAAAGTTCTGCTATGTGGCGCGGTA
TTATCCCGTATTGACGCCGGGCAAGAGCAACTCGGTCGCCGCATACACTATTCTCAGAATGACTTGGTTG
AGTACTCACCAGTCACAGAAAAGCATCTTACGGATGGCATGACAGTAAGAGAATTATGCAGTGCTGCCAT
AACCATGAGTGATAACACTGCGGCCAACTTACTTCTGACAACGATCGGAGGACCGAAGGAGCTAACCGCT
TTTTTGCACAACATGGGGGATCATGTAACTCGCCTTGATCGTTGGGAACCGGAGCTGAATGAAGCCATAC
CAAACGACGAGCGTGACACCACGATGCCTGTAGCAATGGCAACAACGTTGCGCAAACTATTAACTGGCGA
ACTACTTACTCTAGCTTCCCGGCAACAATTAATAGACTGGATGGAGGCGGATAAAGTTGCAGGACCACTT
CTGCGCTCGGCCCTTCCGGCTGGCTGGTTTATTGCTGATAAATCTGGAGCCGGTGAGCGTGGGTCTCGCG
GTATCATTGCAGCACTGGGGCCAGATGGTAAGCCCTCCCGTATCGTAGTTATCTACACGACGGGGAGTCA
GGCAACTATGGATGAACGAAATAGACAGATCGCTGAGATAGGTGCCTCACTGATTAAGCATTGGTAACTG
TCAGACCAAGTTTACTCATATATACTTTAGATTGATTTAAAACTTCATTTTTAATTTAAAAGGATCTAGG
TGAAGATCCTTTTTGATAATCTCATGACCAAAATCCCTTAACGTGAGTTTTCGTTCCACTGAGCGTCAGA
CCCCGTAGAAAAGATCAAAGGATCTTCTTGAGATCCTTTTTTTCTGCGCGTAATCTGCTGCTTGCAAACA
AAAAAACCACCGCTACCAGCGGTGGTTTGTTTGCCGGATCAAGAGCTACCAACTCTTTTTCCGAAGGTAA
CTGGCTTCAGCAGAGCGCAGATACCAAATACTGTTCTTCTAGTGTAGCCGTAGTTAGGCCACCACTTCAA
GAACTCTGTAGCACCGCCTACATACCTCGCTCTGCTAATCCTGTTACCAGTGGCTGCTGCCAGTGGCGAT
AAGTCGTGTCTTACCGGGTTGGACTCAAGACGATAGTTACCGGATAAGGCGCAGCGGTCGGGCTGAACGG
GGGGTTCGTGCACACAGCCCAGCTTGGAGCGAACGACCTACACCGAACTGAGATACCTACAGCGTGAGCT
ATGAGAAAGCGCCACGCTTCCCGAAGGGAGAAAGGCGGACAGGTATCCGGTAAGCGGCAGGGTCGGAACA
GGAGAGCGCACGAGGGAGCTTCCAGGGGGAAACGCCTGGTATCTTTATAGTCCTGTCGGGTTTCGCCACC
TCTGACTTGAGCGTCGATTTTTGTGATGCTCGTCAGGGGGGCGGAGCCTATGGAAAAACGCCAGCAACGC
GGCCTTTTTACGGTTCCTGGCCTTTTGCTGGCCTTTTGCTCACATGTTCTTTCCTGCGTTATCCCCTGAT
TCTGTGGATAACCGTATTACCGCCTTTGAGTGAGCTGATACCGCTCGCCGCAGCCGAACGACCGAGCGCA
GCGAGTCAGTGAGCGAGGAAGCGGAAGAGCGCCCAATACG
